Addgene plasmid #246363: (203-bp-TET-DIAL-minCMV)-mGL-bGH_pDA028
Purpose: 203-bp DIAL Reporter Plasmid with minCMV expressing mGreenLantern in the presence of DOX and rtTA and editable by Cre recombinase
Depositing lab: Kate Galloway. Depositing organization: Massachusetts Institute of Technology. Publication: Programmable promoter editing for precise control of transgene expression. Kabaria SR, Bae Y, Ehmann ME, Lende-Dorn BA, Beitz AM, Peterman EL, Love KS, Ploessl DS, Galloway KE. Nat Biotechnol. 2025 Oct 13. doi: 10.1038/s41587-025-02854-y. PubMed 41083901.
Backbone
  Vector backbone: Galloway Lab pSHIP Backbone
  Backbone manufacturer: Galloway Lab
  Vector type: Mammalian Expression, Synthetic Biology
Growth in bacteria
  Bacterial resistance: Kanamycin, 50 μg/mL
  Growth temperature: 30°C
  Growth strain: NEB Stable
  Copy number: High Copy
Gene/Insert
  Gene/Insert name: mGreenLantern
  Species: Aequorea victoria
  Mutation: none
  Cloning method: Golden Gate
Terms and licenses: Academic/Nonprofit Terms; Industry Terms: Not Available to Industry
Depositor comments: Please visit https://doi.org/10.1101/2024.06.19.599813 for bioRxiv preprint.
How to cite: (203-bp-TET-DIAL-minCMV)-mGL-bGH_pDA028 was a gift from Kate Galloway (Addgene plasmid # 246363 ; http://n2t.net/addgene:246363 ; RRID:Addgene_246363)
