[The description below was written by a language model from this plasmid's Addgene catalogue record and pLannotate feature annotations shown in this document.]
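Description:
(203-bp-TET-DIAL-minCMV)-mGL-bGH_pDA028 is a compact (about 3.8 kb) mammalian expression and synthetic biology reporter plasmid, assembled by Golden Gate cloning in the depositing lab's pSHIP backbone. It is propagated in E. coli from a high-copy ColE1/pUC-type origin under kanamycin selection (aph(3')-Ia). The rrnB T1 and T2 transcription terminators lie in the bacterial portion of the plasmid, where such elements typically insulate the cargo from read-through transcription. No mammalian selection cassette or viral element is annotated, so the plasmid appears suited to direct delivery such as transient transfection rather than viral packaging.

The payload is a single transcription unit with an editable promoter. A region annotated as the TRE3G Tet-responsive promoter supplies the tet operator binding sites. It is followed by a spacer flanked by two loxP sites in the same orientation, then a minimal CMV core promoter, the mGreenLantern coding sequence (a bright monomeric GFP derivative) and a bGH polyadenylation signal. The small MCS and attB1 fragments annotated between the loxP sites are probably incidental matches to the spacer sequence rather than functional parts. rtTA, which must be supplied separately, binds the operator sites in the presence of doxycycline and drives mGreenLantern expression from the minimal promoter. Because the loxP sites are direct repeats, Cre excises the intervening spacer, which the construct name gives as 203 bp. This brings the activator binding sites closer to the core promoter, and in the DIAL design that shift is intended to move reporter output to a different setpoint. The plasmid serves as a fluorescent readout for testing this recombinase-programmable tuning of transgene expression.
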