Features (pLannotate 1.2.2; 12 found; start..end, strand, type, name):
     68..95      -  terminator     rrnB T2 terminator: transcription terminator T2 from the E. coli rrnB gene
    227..270     +  terminator     rrnB T1 terminator: Escherichia coli rrnB; transcription terminator T1 from the E. coli rrnB gene
    438..1026    -  rep_origin     ori: high-copy-number ColE1/pMB1/pBR322/pUC origin of replication
   1116..1925    -  CDS            KanR: aminoglycoside phosphotransferase; aph(3')-Ia; confers resistance to kanamycin in bacteria or G418 (Geneticin®) in eukaryotes
   2058..2436    +  promoter       TRE3G promoter: 3rd-generation Tet-responsive promoter that can be activated by binding of Tet-On® 3G
   2481..2514    +  protein_bind   loxP: Cre-mediated recombination occurs in the 8-bp core sequence (GCATACAT). Cre recombinase
   2542..2575    +  misc_feature   MCS (fragment): multiple cloning site
   2577..2596    +  protein_bind   attB1 (fragment): mutant version of attB; recombination site for the Gateway® BP reaction BP Clonase™
   2718..2751    +  protein_bind   loxP: Cre-mediated recombination occurs in the 8-bp core sequence (GCATACAT). Cre recombinase
   2805..2842    +  promoter       minimal CMV promoter: human cytomegalovirus (CMV) immediate early promoter
   2883..3602    +  CDS            mGreenLantern: monomeric GFP derivative that displays exceptionally high brightness in cells (Campbell et al., 2020)
   3614..3838    +  polyA_signal   bGH poly(A) signal: bovine growth hormone polyadenylation signal
>Addgene plasmid #246363 | (203-bp-TET-DIAL-minCMV)-mGL-bGH_pDA028 | addgene full sequence | sequence record 491512 | Addgene NGS Result
CGCTAGTAGACTGCAGGTGGGCCCGAGCTTAAGTAACTAACTAACAGGAAGAGTTTGTAGAAACGCAAAA
AGGCCATCCGTCAGGATGGCCTTCTGCTTAGTTTGATGCCTGGCAGTTTATGGCGGGCGTCCTGCCCGCC
ACCCTCCGGGCCGTTGCTTCACAACGTTCAAATCCGCTCCCGGCGGATTTGTCCTACTCAGGAGAGCGTT
CACCGACAAACAACAGATAAAACGAAAGGCCCAGTCTTCCGACTGAGCCTTTCGTTTTATTTGATGCCTG
GCAGTTCCCTACTCTCGCTTAGTAGTTAGACGTCCCCGAGATCCATGCTAGCGGTAATACGGTTATCCAC
AGAATCAGGGGATAACGCAGGAAAGAACATGTGAGCAAAAGGCCAGCAAAAGGCCAGGAACCGTAAAAAG
GCCGCGTTGCTGGCGTTTTTCCATAGGCTCCGCCCCCCTGACGAGCATCACAAAAATCGACGCTCAAGTC
AGAGGTGGCGAAACCCGACAGGACTATAAAGATACCAGGCGTTTCCCCCTGGAAGCTCCCTCGTGCGCTC
TCCTGTTCCGACCCTGCCGCTTACCGGATACCTGTCCGCCTTTCTCCCTTCGGGAAGCGTGGCGCTTTCT
CATAGCTCACGCTGTAGGTATCTCAGTTCGGTGTAGGTCGTTCGCTCCAAGCTGGGCTGTGTGCACGAAC
CCCCCGTTCAGCCCGACCGCTGCGCCTTATCCGGTAACTATCGTCTTGAGTCCAACCCGGTAAGACACGA
CTTATCGCCACTGGCAGCAGCCACTGGTAACAGGATTAGCAGAGCGAGGTATGTAGGCGGTGCTACAGAG
TTCTTGAAGTGGTGGCCTAACTACGGCTACACTAGAAGAACAGTATTTGGTATCTGCGCTCTGCTGAAGC
CAGTTACCTTCGGAAAAAGAGTTGGTAGCTCTTGATCCGGCAAACAAACCACCGCTGGTAGCGGTGGTTT
TTTTGTTTGCAAGCAGCAGATTACGCGCAGAAAAAAAGGATCTCAAGAAGATCCTTTGATCTTTTCTACG
GGGTCTGACGCTCAGTGGAACGGGGCCCAATCTGAATAATGTTACAACCAATTAACCAATTCTGATTAGA
AAAACTCATCGAGCATCAAATGAAACTGCAATTTATTCATATCAGGATTATCAATACCATATTTTTGAAA
AAGCCGTTTCTGTAATGAAGGAGAAAACTCACCGAGGCAGTTCCATAGGATGGCAAGATCCTGGTATCGG
TCTGCGATTCCGACTCGTCCAACATCAATACAACCTATTAATTTCCCCTCGTCAAAAATAAGGTTATCAA
GTGAGAAATCACCATGAGTGACGACTGAATCCGGTGAGAATGGCAAAAGTTTATGCATTTCTTTCCAGAC
TTGTTCAACAGGCCAGCCATTACGCTCGTCATCAAAATCACTCGCATCAACCAAACCGTTATTCATTCGT
GATTGCGCCTGAGCTAGACGAAATACGCGATCGCTGTTAAAAGGACAATTACAAACAGGAATCGAATGCA
ACCGGCGCAGGAACACTGCCAGCGCATCAACAATATTTTCACCTGAATCAGGATATTCTTCTAATACCTG
GAATGCTGTTTTTCCGGGGATCGCAGTGGTGAGTAACCATGCATCACCAGGAGTACGGATAAAATGCTTG
ATGGTCGGAAGAGGCATAAATTCCGTCAGCCAGTTTAGTCTGACCATCTCATCTGTAACATCATTGGCAA
CGCTACCTTTGCCATGTTTCAGAAACAACTCTGGCGCATCGGGCTTCCCATACAAGCGATAGATTGTCGC
ACCTGATTGCCCGACATTATCGCGAGCCCATTTATACCCATATAAATCAGCATCCATGTTGGAATTTAAT
CGCGGCCTCGACGTTTCCCGTTGAATATGGCTCATAACACCCCTTGTATTACTGTTTATGTAAGCAGACA
GTTTTATTGTTCATGATGATATATTTTTATCTTGTGCAATGTAACATCAGAGATTTTGAGACACGGGCAC
CTGCAGTCTTCGTACTCATTATTCCTCGAGTTTACTCCCTATCAGTGATAGAGAACGTATGAAGAGTTTA
CTCCCTATCAGTGATAGAGAACGTATGCAGACTTTACTCCCTATCAGTGATAGAGAACGTATAAGGAGTT
TACTCCCTATCAGTGATAGAGAACGTATGACCAGTTTACTCCCTATCAGTGATAGAGAACGTATCTACAG
TTTACTCCCTATCAGTGATAGAGAACGTATATCCAGTTTACTCCCTATCAGTGATAGAGAACGTATAAGC
TTTAGGCGTGTACGGTGGGCGCCTATAAAAGCAGAGCTCGTTTAGTGAACCGTCAGATCGCCTGGAGCAA
TTCCACAACACTTTTGTCTTATACCAACTTTCCGTACCACTTCCTACCCTCGTAAATTCGCTACATTATA
GGACCCTCGTAAACTCTGGATCAAATCCGAATAACTTCGTATAGCATACATTATACGAAGTTATCTCGAG
TCGCTCGGTACGATTTAAATTGAATTCTGCAGTCGACGGTACCGCGGGCCCGGGACTTTGTACAAAAAAG
CAGGCTCCACCATGGGAACCAATTCAGTCGACTGGATCCGGTACCTCCTACAGCTCCTGGGCAACGTGCT
GGTTATTGTGCTGTCTCATCATTTTGGCAAAGAATTGATTAATTCGAGCGAACGCGTATAACTTCGTATA
GCATACATTATACGAAGTTATCGGATTTGATCTGATCAAGCAACTCTAGAGGGAATCATTCTAAGCATTA
TAGTGTAGGCGTGTACGGTGGGAGGTCTATATAAGCAGAGCTCGTTTAGTGAACCGTCAGATCAATCATT
CAATGAGCCACCATGGTGAGCAAGGGCGAGGAGCTGTTCACCGGGGTGGTGCCCATCCTGGTCGAGCTGG
ACGGCGACGTAAACGGCCACAAGTTCAGCGTCCGCGGCGAGGGCGAGGGCGATGCCACCAACGGCAAGCT
GACCCTGAAGTTCATCTGCACCACCGGCAAGCTGCCCGTGCCCTGGCCCACCCTCGTGACCACCTTAGGC
TACGGCGTGGCCTGCTTCGCCCGCTACCCCGACCACATGAAGCAGCACGACTTCTTCAAGTCCGCCATGC
CCGAAGGCTACGTCCAGGAGCGCACCATCTCTTTCAAGGACGACGGTACCTACAAGACCCGCGCCGAGGT
GAAGTTCGAGGGCGACACCCTGGTGAACCGCATCGTGCTGAAGGGCATCGACTTCAAGGAGGACGGCAAC
ATCCTGGGGCACAAGCTGGAGTACAACTTCAACAGCCACAAGGTCTATATCACGGCCGACAAGCAGAAGA
ACGGCATCAAGGCTAACTTCAAGACCCGCCACAACGTTGAGGACGGCGGCGTGCAGCTCGCCGACCACTA
CCAGCAGAACACCCCCATCGGCGACGGCCCCGTGCTGCTGCCCGACAACCACTACCTGAGCCATCAGTCC
AAACTGAGCAAAGACCCCAACGAGAAGCGCGATCACATGGTCCTGAAGGAGAGGGTGACCGCCGCCGGGA
TTACACATGACATGGACGAGCTGTACAAGTAACAACGTTGCACCTGTGCCTTCTAGTTGCCAGCCATCTG
TTGTTTGCCCCTCCCCCGTGCCTTCCTTGACCCTGGAAGGTGCCACTCCCACTGTCCTTTCCTAATAAAA
TGAGGAAATTGCATCGCATTGTCTGAGTAGGTGTCATTCTATTCTGGGGGGTGGGGTGGGGCAGGACAGC
AAGGGGGAGGATTGGGAAGACAATAGCAGGCATGCTGGGGATGCGGTGGGCTCTATGG
