>Addgene plasmid #246363 | (203-bp-TET-DIAL-minCMV)-mGL-bGH_pDA028 | depositor partial sequence | sequence record 484379 | Promoter (203-bp-TET-DIAL-minCMV)
GAGTTTACTCCCTATCAGTGATAGAGAACGTATGAAGAGTTTACTCCCTATCAGTGATAGAGAACGTATG
CAGACTTTACTCCCTATCAGTGATAGAGAACGTATAAGGAGTTTACTCCCTATCAGTGATAGAGAACGTA
TGACCAGTTTACTCCCTATCAGTGATAGAGAACGTATCTACAGTTTACTCCCTATCAGTGATAGAGAACG
TATATCCAGTTTACTCCCTATCAGTGATAGAGAACGTATAAGCTTTAGGCGTGTACGGTGGGCGCCTATA
AAAGCAGAGCTCGTTTAGTGAACCGTCAGATCGCCTGGAGCAATTCCACAACACTTTTGTCTTATACCAA
CTTTCCGTACCACTTCCTACCCTCGTAAATTCGCTACATTATAGGACCCTCGTAAACTCTGGATCAAATC
CGAATAACTTCGTATAGCATACATTATACGAAGTTATCTCGAGTCGCTCGGTACGATTTAAATTGAATTC
TGCAGTCGACGGTACCGCGGGCCCGGGACTTTGTACAAAAAAGCAGGCTCCACCATGGGAACCAATTCAG
TCGACTGGATCCGGTACCTCCTACAGCTCCTGGGCAACGTGCTGGTTATTGTGCTGTCTCATCATTTTGG
CAAAGAATTGATTAATTCGAGCGAACGCGTATAACTTCGTATAGCATACATTATACGAAGTTATCGGATT
TGATCTGATCAAGCAACTCTAGAGGGAATCATTCTAAGCATTATAGTGTAGGCGTGTACGGTGGGAGGTC
TATATAAGCAGAGCT
